>Addgene plasmid #206159 | 4X PRE TK luc | addgene full sequence | sequence record 414736 | Addgene NGS Result
CTCTTCCGCTTCCTCGCTCACTGACTCGCTGCGCTCGGTCGTTCGGCTGCGGCGAGCGGTATCAGCTCAC
TCAAAGGCGGTAATACGGTTATCCACAGAATCAGGGGATAACGCAGGAAAGAACATGTGAGCAAAAGGCC
AGCAAAAGGCCAGGAACCGTAAAAAGGCCGCGTTGCTGGCGTTTTTCCATAGGCTCCGCCCCCCTGACGA
GCATCACAAAAATCGACGCTCAAGTCAGAGGTGGCGAAACCCGACAGGACTATAAAGATACCAGGCGTTT
CCCCCTGGAAGCTCCCTCGTGCGCTCTCCTGTTCCGACCCTGCCGCTTACCGGATACCTGTCCGCCTTTC
TCCCTTCGGGAAGCGTGGCGCTTTCTCATAGCTCACGCTGTAGGTATCTCAGTTCGGTGTAGGTCGTTCG
CTCCAAGCTGGGCTGTGTGCACGAACCCCCCGTTCAGCCCGACCGCTGCGCCTTATCCGGTAACTATCGT
CTTGAGTCCAACCCGGTAAGACACGACTTATCGCCACTGGCAGCAGCCACTGGTAACAGGATTAGCAGAG
CGAGGTATGTAGGCGGTGCTACAGAGTTCTTGAAGTGGTGGCCTAACTACGGCTACACTAGAAGAACAGT
ATTTGGTATCTGCGCTCTGCTGAAGCCAGTTACCTTCGGAAAAAGAGTTGGTAGCTCTTGATCCGGCAAA
CAAACCACCGCTGGTAGCGGTGGTTTTTTTGTTTGCAAGCAGCAGATTACGCGCAGAAAAAAAGGATCTC
AAGAAGATCCTTTGATCTTTTCTACGGGGTCTGACGCTCAGTGGAACGAAAACTCACGTTAAGGGATTTT
GGTCATGAGATTATCAAAAAGGATCTTCACCTAGATCCTTTTAAATTAAAAATGAAGTTTTAAATCAATC
TAAAGTATATATGAGTAAACTTGGTCTGACAGTTACCAATGCTTAATCAGTGAGGCACCTATCTCAGCGA
TCTGTCTATTTCGTTCATCCATAGTTGCCTGACTCCCCGTCGTGTAGATAACTACGATACGGGAGGGCTT
ACCATCTGGCCCCAGTGCTGCAATGATACCGCGAGACCCACGCTCACCGGCTCCAGATTTATCAGCAATA
AACCAGCCAGCCGGAAGGGCCGAGCGCAGAAGTGGTCCTGCAACTTTATCCGCCTCCATCCAGTCTATTA
ATTGTTGCCGGGAAGCTAGAGTAAGTAGTTCGCCAGTTAATAGTTTGCGCAACGTTGTTGCCATTGCTAC
AGGCATCGTGGTGTCACGCTCGTCGTTTGGTATGGCTTCATTCAGCTCCGGTTCCCAACGATCAAGGCGA
GTTACATGATCCCCCATGTTGTGCAAAAAAGCGGTTAGCTCCTTCGGTCCTCCGATCGTTGTCAGAAGTA
AGTTGGCCGCAGTGTTATCACTCATGGTTATGGCAGCACTGCATAATTCTCTTACTGTCATGCCATCCGT
AAGATGCTTTTCTGTGACTGGTGAGTACTCAACCAAGTCATTCTGAGAATAGTGTATGCGGCGACCGAGT
TGCTCTTGCCCGGCGTCAATACGGGATAATACCGCGCCACATAGCAGAACTTTAAAAGTGCTCATCATTG
GAAAACGTTCTTCGGGGCGAAAACTCTCAAGGATCTTACCGCTGTTGAGATCCAGTTCGATGTAACCCAC
TCGTGCACCCAACTGATCTTCAGCATCTTTTACTTTCACCAGCGTTTCTGGGTGAGCAAAAACAGGAAGG
CAAAATGCCGCAAAAAAGGGAATAAGGGCGACACGGAAATGTTGAATACTCATACTCTTCCTTTTTCAAT
ATTATTGAAGCATTTATCAGGGTTATTGTCTCATGAGCGGATACATATTTGAATGTATTTAGAAAAATAA
ACAAATAGGGGTTCCGCGCACATTTCCCCGAAAAGTGCCACCTGACGTCTAAGAAACCATTATTATCATG
ACATTAACCTATAAAAATAGGCGTATCACGAGGCCCTTTCGTCTCGCGCGTTTCGGTGATGACGGTGAAA
ACCTCTGACACATGCAGCTCCCGGAGACGGTCACAGCTTGTCTGTAAGCGGATGCCGGGAGCAGACAAGC
CCGTCAGGGCGCGTCAGCGGGTGTTGGCGGGTGTCGGGGCTGGCTTAACTATGCGGCATCAGAGCAGATT
GTACTGAGAGTGCACCATATGCGGTGTGAAATACCGCACAGATGCGTAAGGAGAAAATACCGCATCAGGC
GATTCCAACATCCAATAAATCATACAGGCAAGGCAAAGAA
[83 nt withheld, positions 2281-2363]
GGGAGAAGCCTTTATTTCAACGCAA
[44 nt withheld, positions 2389-2432]
TGAGTAATGTGTAGGT
[44 nt withheld, positions 2449-2492]
A
[69 nt withheld, positions 2494-2562]
CTACAAAGGCTATCAGGTCATTGCCTGAG
[100 nt withheld, positions 2592-2691]
AGATTGTATAAGCAAATATTTAAATTGTAAGCGTTAATATTTTGTTAAAATTCGCGTTAAATTTTTGTTA
AATCAGCTCATTTTTTAACCAATAGGCCGAAATCGGCAAAATCCCTTATAAATCAAAAGAATAGACCGAG
ATAGGGT
[37 nt withheld, positions 2839-2875]
AAAGAACGTGGACTCCAACGTCAAAGG
[49 nt withheld, positions 2903-2951]
T
[91 nt withheld, positions 2953-3043]
G
[378 nt withheld, positions 3045-3422]
G
[38 nt withheld, positions 3424-3461]
GGAATCGCCATTCGCCATTCAGGCTGCGCAACTGTTGGGAAGGGCGATCGGTGCGGGCCTCTTCGCTATT
ACGCCAGCTGGCGAAAGGGGGATGTGCTGCAAGGCGATTAAGTTGGGTAACGCCAGGGTTTTCCCAGTCA
CGACGTTGTAAAACGACGGCCAGTGCCAAGCTTGCATGCCTGCAGGTCGACTCTAGAGGATCTGTAGCTA
GAACATCCTGTACAGTATCCGTAGCTAGAACATCCTGTACAGGATCTGTAGCTAGAACATCCTGTACAGT
ATCCGTAGCTAGAACATCCTGTACAGGATCCGGCCCCGCCCAGCGTCTTGTCATTGGCGAATTCGAACAC
GCAGATGCAGTCGGGGCGGCGCGGTCCGAGGTCCACTTCGCATATTAAGGTGACGCGTGTGGCCTCGAAC
ACCGAGCGACCCTGCAGCGACCCGCTTAACAGCGTCAACAGCGTGCCGCAGATCTCGAGGAGCTTGGCAT
TCCGGTACTGTTGGTAAAATGGAAGACGCCAAAAACATAAAGAAAGGCCCGGCGCCATTCTATCCTCTAG
AGGATGGAACCGCTGGAGAGCAACTGCATAAGGCTATGAAGAGATACGCCCTGGTTCCTGGAACAATTGC
TTTTACAGATGCACATATCGAGGTGAACATCACGTACGCGGAATACTTCGAAATGTCCGTTCGGTTGGCA
GAAGCTATGAAACGATATGGGCTGAATACAAATCACAGAATCGTCGTATGCAGTGAAAACTCTCTTCAAT
TCTTTATGCCGGTGTTGGGCGCGTTATTTATCGGAGTTGCAGTTGCGCCCGCGAACGACATTTATAATGA
ACGTGAATTGCTCAACAGTATGAACATTTCGCAGCCTACCGTAGTGTTTGTTTCCAAAAAGGGGTTGCAA
AAAATTTTGAACGTGCAAAAAAAATTACCAATAATCCAGAAAATTATTATCATGGATTCTAAAACGGATT
ACCAGGGATTTCAGTCGATGTACACGTTCGTCACATCTCATCTACCTCCCGGTTTTAATGAATACGATTT
TGTACCAGAGTCCTTTGATCGTGACAAAACAATTGCACTGATAATGAATTCCTCTGGATCTACTGGGTTA
CCTAAGGGTGTGGCCCTTCCGCATAGAACTGCCTGCGTCAGATTCTCGCATGCCAGAGATCCTATTTTTG
GCAATCAAATCATTCCGGATACTGCGATTTTAAGTGTTGTTCCATTCCATCACGGTTTTGGAATGTTTAC
TACACTCGGATATTTGATATGTGGATTTCGAGTCGTCTTAATGTATAGATTTGAAGAAGAGCTGTTTTTA
CGATCCCTTCAGGATTACAAAATTCAAAGTGCGTTGCTAGTACCAACCCTATTTTCATTCTTCGCCAAAA
GCACTCTGATTGACAAATACGATTTATCTAATTTACACGAAATTGCTTCTGGGGGCGCACCTCTTTCGAA
AGAAGTCGGGGAAGCGGTTGCAAAACGCTTCCATCTTCCAGGGATACGACAAGGATATGGGCTCACTGAG
ACTACATCAGCTATTCTGATTACACCCGAGGGGGATGATAAACCGGGCGCGGTCGGTAAAGTTGTTCCAT
TTTTTGAAGCGAAGGTTGTGGATCTGGATACCGGGAAAACGCTGGGCGTTAATCAGAGAGGCGAATTATG
TGTCAGAGGACCTATGATTATGTCCGGTTATGTAAACAATCCGGAAGCGACCAACGCCTTGATTGACAAG
GATGGATGGCTACATTCTGGAGACATAGCTTACTGGGACGAAGACGAACACTTCTTCATAGTTGACCGCT
TGAAGTCTTTAATTAAATACAAAGGATATCAGGTGGCCCCCGCTGAATTGGAATCGATATTGTTACAACA
CCCCAACATCTTCGACGCGGGCGTGGCAGGTCTTCCCGACGATGACGCCGGTGAACTTCCCGCCGCCGTT
GTTGTTTTGGAGCACGGAAAGACGATGACGGAAAAAGAGATCGTGGATTACGTCGCCAGTCAAGTAACAA
CCGCGAAAAAGTTGCGCGGAGGAGTTGTGTTTGTGGACGAAGTACCGAAAGGTCTTACCGGAAAACTCGA
CGCAAGAAAAATCAGAGAGATCCTCATAAAGGCCAAGAAGGGCGGAAAGTCCAAATTGTAAAATGTAACT
GTATTCAGCGATGACGAAATTCTTAGCTATTGTAATACTCTAGAGGATCTTTGTGAAGGAACCTTACTTC
TGTGGTGTGACATAATTGGACAAACTACCTACAGAGATTTAAAGCTCTAAGGTAAATATAAAATTTTTAA
GTGTATAATGTGTTAAACTACTGATTCTAATTGTTTGTGTATTTTAGATTCCAACCTATGGAACTGATGA
ATGGGAGCAGTGGTGGAATGCCTTTAATGAGGAAAACCTGTTTTGCTCAGAAGAAATGCCATCTAGTGAT
GATGAGGCTACTGCTGACTCTCAACATTCTACTCCTCCAAAAAAGAAGAGAAAGGTAGAAGACCCCAAGG
ACTTTCCTTCAGAATTGCTAAGTTTTTTGAGTCATGCTGTGTTTAGTAATAGAACTCTTGCTTGCTTTGC
TATTTACACCACAAAGGAAAAAGCTGCACTGCTATACAAGAAAATTATGGAAAAATATTCTGTAACCTTT
ATAAGTAGGCATAACAGTTATAATCATAACATACTGTTTTTTCTTACTCCACACAGGCATAGAGTGTCTG
CTATTAATAACTATGCTCAAAAATTGTGTACCTTTAGCTTTTTAATTTGTAAAGGGGTTAATAAGGAATA
TTTGATGTATAGTGCCTTGACTAGAGATCATAATCAGCCATACCACATTTGTAGAGGTTTTACTTGCTTT
AAAAAACCTCCCACACCTCCCCCTGAACCTGAAACATAAAATGAATGCAATTGTTGTTGTTAACTTGTTT
ATTGCAGCTTATAATGGTTACAAATAAAGCAATAGCATCACAAATTTCACAAATAAAGCATTTTTTTCAC
TGCATTCTAGTTGTGGTTTGTCCAAACTCATCAATGTATCTTATCATGTCTGGATCGGGAATTCGTAATC
ATGGTCATAGCTGTTTCCTGTGTGAAATTGTTATCCGCTCACAATTCCACACAACATACGAGCCGGAAGC
ATAAAGTGTAAAGCCTGGGGTGCCTAATGAGTGAGCTAACTCACATTAATTGCGTTGCGCTCACTGCCCG
CTTTCCAGTCGGGAAACCTGTCGTGCCAGCTGCATTAATGAATCGGCCAACGCGCGGGGAGAGGCGGTTT
GCGTATTGGGCG
Features (pLannotate 1.2.2; 21 found; start..end, strand, type, name):
    184..772     -  rep_origin     ori: high-copy-number ColE1/pMB1/pBR322/pUC origin of replication
    943..1803    -  CDS            AmpR: β-lactamase; bla; confers resistance to ampicillin, carbenicillin, and related antibiotics
   1804..1908    -  promoter       AmpR promoter: bla
   2003..2038    +  CDS            rop (fragment): Rop protein, which maintains plasmids at low copy number; rop
   2140..2239    +  misc_feature   bom (fragment): basis of mobility region from pBR322
   2247..2650    -  CDS            M13 gene II (fragment) (sequence partly withheld): pII; II; replication
   2740..3168    -  rep_origin     f1 ori (sequence partly withheld): f1 bacteriophage origin of replication; arrow indicates direction of (+) strand synthesis
   3156..3461    -  CDS            M13 gene IV (fragment) (sequence partly withheld): pIV; IV; phage assembly
   3472..3626    -  CDS            lacZα (fragment): LacZα fragment of β-galactosidase; lacZ fragment
   3629..3663    -  misc_feature   MCS (fragment): pUC18/19 multiple cloning site
   3848..3910    +  promoter       Mini-TK promoter: minimal herpes simplex virus (HSV) thymidine kinase promoter
   3970..5619    +  CDS            LUCI_PHOPY: Experimental evidence at protein level: Swiss-Prot protein existence level 1. Produces green light with a wavelength of 562 nm. From Photinus pyralis (Common eastern firefly) (Lampyris pyralis).
   5677..5751    +  CDS            small t antigen (fragment): SV40 (simian virus 40) small t antigen
   5753..5818    +  intron         small t intron: SV40 (simian virus 40) small t antigen intron
   5948..5968    +  CDS            SV40 NLS: nuclear localization signal of SV40 (simian virus 40) large T antigen
   6287..6370    +  CDS            large T antigen (fragment): large T antigen from SV40 (simian virus 40)
   6393..6527    +  polyA_signal   SV40 poly(A) signal: SV40 polyadenylation signal
   6569..6585    -  protein_bind   lac operator: The lac repressor binds to the lac operator to inhibit transcription in E. coli. This inhibition can be relieved by adding lactose or isopropyl-β-D-thiogalactopyranoside (IPTG). lac repressor encoded by lacI
   6593..6623    -  promoter       lac promoter: promoter for the E. coli lac operon
   6638..6659    -  protein_bind   CAP binding site: CAP binding activates transcription in the presence of cAMP. E. coli catabolite activator protein
   6672..1       -  CDS            lacI (fragment) (across the origin): lac repressor; lacI; The lac repressor binds to the lac operator to inhibit transcription in E. coli. This inhibition can be relieved by adding lactose or isopropyl-β-D-thiogalactopyranoside (IPTG).
