[The description below was written by a language model from this plasmid's Addgene catalogue record and pLannotate feature annotations shown in this document.]
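Description:
4X PRE TK luc is a 6,763 bp mammalian luciferase reporter plasmid designed to read out transcriptional activity of the progesterone receptor (PGR). It is derived from an earlier PRE-TK-luciferase reporter in the same repository and keeps that plasmid's backbone, a pUC-type vector with a high-copy ColE1/pMB1 origin and a β-lactamase gene for ampicillin selection in E. coli. The feature table also shows an f1 phage origin flanked by fragments of M13 genes, along with remnants of lacZα, the pUC multiple cloning site, the lac promoter/operator and lacI. These are backbone leftovers and play no role in the reporter.

The payload of about 1.96 kb consists of four consensus human PGR binding sites (progesterone response elements) placed upstream of a minimal herpes simplex virus thymidine kinase promoter, which drives the firefly (Photinus pyralis) luciferase coding sequence. The response elements themselves are not annotated in the feature table, but the catalogue entry places them upstream of the annotated mini-TK promoter. Downstream of luciferase lies an SV40-derived 3′ cassette containing the small t antigen intron and the SV40 polyadenylation signal. The annotated small t, large T and NLS fragments are simply parts of this processing region and are not expressed products.

The minimal TK promoter is intended to give little expression on its own, so luciferase output depends on ligand-activated PGR binding the multimerised response elements. The plasmid is transfected into mammalian cells to quantify progesterone receptor signalling and forms part of a toolbox built for that purpose. It carries no mammalian selection marker in the annotated features, which fits transient reporter assays.
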