Addgene plasmid #206159: 4X PRE TK luc
Purpose: Luciferase reporter construct containing 4 consensus PGR binding sites upstream of a minimal TK promoter, derived from Addgene #11350
Depositing lab: Renee van Amerongen. Publication: A molecular toolbox to study progesterone receptor signaling. Aarts MT, Wagner M, van der Wal T, van Boxtel AL, van Amerongen R. J Mammary Gland Biol Neoplasia. 2023 Nov 29;28(1):24. doi: 10.1007/s10911-023-09550-0. PubMed 38019315.
Backbone
  Vector backbone: same as Addgene #11350
  Backbone size w/o insert (bp): 4805
  Total vector size (bp): 6763
  Vector type: Mammalian Expression, Luciferase
Growth in bacteria
  Bacterial resistance: Ampicillin, 100 μg/mL
  Growth temperature: 37°C
  Growth strain: DH5alpha
  Copy number: High Copy
Gene/Insert
  Gene/Insert name: 4X PRE TK luciferase
  Species: H. sapiens (human), Synthetic; firefly luciferase, minimal promotor is from HSV TK, PRE is human PGR binding site
  Insert size (bp): 1958
  Cloning method: Restriction Enzyme; 5′ cloning site BamHI (destroyed during cloning); 3′ cloning site BamHI (not destroyed)
  Sequencing primers: 5′ M13 forward; 3′ lucNrev
Resource information
  A portion of this plasmid was derived from a plasmid made by: based on Addgene #11350
Terms and licenses: Academic/Nonprofit Terms; Industry Terms: Not Available to Industry
How to cite: 4X PRE TK luc was a gift from Renee van Amerongen (Addgene plasmid # 206159 ; http://n2t.net/addgene:206159 ; RRID:Addgene_206159)
